Addgene plasmid #143216: TFORF0446
Purpose: Lentiviral vector for overexpressing transcription factor ORFs with unique 24-bp barcodes. Barcodes facilitate identification of transcription factors in pooled screens.
Depositing lab: Feng Zhang. Depositing organization: Broad Institute. Publication: A transcription factor atlas of directed differentiation. Joung J, Ma S, Tay T, Geiger-Schuller KR, Kirchgatterer PC, Verdine VK, Guo B, Arias-Garcia MA, Allen WE, Singh A, Kuksenko O, Abudayyeh OO, Gootenberg JS, Fu Z, Macrae RK, Buenrostro JD, Regev A, Zhang F. Cell. 2023 Jan 5;186(1):209-229.e26. doi: 10.1016/j.cell.2022.11.026. PubMed 36608654.
Backbone
  Vector backbone: pLX_TRC317
  Backbone manufacturer: Broad Institute Genetic Perturbation Platform
  Backbone size w/o insert (bp): 8264
  Vector type: Mammalian Expression, Lentiviral
  Selectable markers: Puromycin
Growth in bacteria
  Bacterial resistance: Ampicillin, 100 μg/mL
  Growth temperature: 37°C
  Growth strain: NEB Stable
  Copy number: High Copy
Gene/Insert
  Gene/Insert name: ZNF805
  Species: H. sapiens (human)
  Insert size (bp): 1985
  Entrez Gene: ZNF805
  Promoter: EF1a
  Cloning method: Unknown
  Sequencing primers: 5′ GGGTGGAGACTGAAGTTAGGCCAG; 3′ CACATAGCGTAAAAGGAGCAACATAG
Terms and licenses: Academic/Nonprofit Terms; Industry Terms: Not Available to Industry
Depositor comments: NM_001023563,ENST00000414468 . The transcription factor ORF portion of this plasmid was synthesized by Genewiz. Please test multiple small colonies in case of plasmid recombination. To make this collection available in a timely manner, a portion of this collection was not fully sequenced by Addgene. If an Addgene verified full plasmid sequence is not available, please contact us prior to placing an order to request the full sequence.
How to cite: TFORF0446 was a gift from Feng Zhang (Addgene plasmid # 143216 ; http://n2t.net/addgene:143216 ; RRID:Addgene_143216)
