[The description below was written by a language model from this plasmid's Addgene catalogue record and pLannotate feature annotations shown in this document.]
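Description:
TFORF0446 is a lentiviral mammalian expression plasmid built on the pLX_TRC317 backbone from the Broad Institute Genetic Perturbation Platform. It carries the human zinc-finger transcription factor ZNF805 as a synthesized open reading frame of roughly 2 kb. It belongs to a barcoded transcription factor ORF collection in which each ORF is paired with a unique 24-bp barcode, so that individual factors can be identified by sequencing in pooled overexpression screens such as directed-differentiation studies. In bacteria the 10.2 kb plasmid replicates from a high-copy ColE1/pUC-type origin and is selected with ampicillin through the bla gene. An f1 origin and remnants of a lac/lacZα cloning region with T3 and T7 promoters are also present. The depositor warns of possible recombination.

The viral cassette follows a third-generation, self-inactivating layout. An RSV promoter drives a truncated HIV-1 5' LTR, followed by the Ψ packaging signal with a gag fragment, the Rev response element, a cPPT/CTS, and a ΔU3 3' LTR followed by an SV40 polyadenylation signal. Within the transferred region, an SV40 early promoter/origin drives puromycin N-acetyltransferase for selection of transduced cells. Downstream of this, the strong constitutive EF-1α promoter drives the ZNF805 ORF, and a WPRE after the insert enhances transcript expression.

The automated annotation labels parts of the insert region as ZNF264 fragments. This most likely reflects sequence similarity between related zinc-finger proteins rather than a different insert, since the catalogue entry names ZNF805. The barcode itself is not annotated in the feature table. The short U6 promoter fragment between the ORF and the WPRE probably reflects a short matching sequence rather than a functional promoter.
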