Features (pLannotate 1.2.2; 32 found; start..end, strand, type, name):
      5..231     +  promoter       RSV promoter: Rous sarcoma virus enhancer/promoter
    232..412     +  LTR            5' LTR (truncated): truncated 5' long terminal repeat (LTR) from HIV-1
    459..584     +  misc_feature   HIV-1 Ψ: packaging signal of human immunodeficiency virus type 1
    568..931     +  CDS            HIV-1 gag (fragment): gag protein from human immunodeficiency virus 1; gag
   1077..1310    +  misc_feature   RRE: The Rev response element (RRE) of HIV-1 allows for Rev-dependent mRNA export from the nucleus to the cytoplasm.
   1687..1713    +  CDS            Rev (fragment): human immunodeficiency virus 1 (HIV-1) Rev protein; rev; enhances nuclear export of unspliced and incompletely spliced viral mRNAs
   1720..1743    +  promoter       SV40 promoter (fragment): SV40 early promoter
   1744..1815    +  promoter       SV40 promoter (fragment): SV40 enhancer and early promoter
   1839..1974    +  rep_origin     SV40 ori: SV40 origin of replication
   2020..2616    +  CDS            PuroR (fragment): puromycin N-acetyltransferase; pac from Streptomyces; confers resistance to puromycin
   2665..2782    +  misc_feature   cPPT/CTS: central polypurine tract and central termination sequence of HIV-1
   2847..2913    +  CDS            small t antigen (fragment): SV40 (simian virus 40) small t antigen
   2920..4098    +  promoter       EF-1α promoter: strong constitutive promoter for human elongation factor EF-1α
   4115..4810    +  CDS            ZNF264 (fragment): ZN264_HUMAN - Also known as KIAA0412. Experimental evidence at protein level: Swiss-Prot protein existence level 1. May be involved in transcriptional regulation. From Homo sapiens (Human).
   5900..5995    +  CDS            ZNF264 (fragment): ZN264_HUMAN - Also known as KIAA0412. Experimental evidence at protein level: Swiss-Prot protein existence level 1. May be involved in transcriptional regulation. From Homo sapiens (Human).
   6011..6064    +  promoter       U6 promoter (fragment): RNA polymerase III promoter for human U6 snRNA
   6106..6694    +  misc_feature   WPRE: woodchuck hepatitis virus posttranscriptional regulatory element
   6745..6764    +  misc_feature   cPPT/CTS (fragment): central polypurine tract and central termination sequence of HIV-1
   6766..6999    +  LTR            3' LTR (ΔU3): self-inactivating 3' long terminal repeat (LTR) from HIV-1
   7077..7198    +  polyA_signal   SV40 poly(A) signal: SV40 polyadenylation signal
   7238..7373    +  rep_origin     SV40 ori: SV40 origin of replication
   7394..7412    -  promoter       T7 promoter: promoter for bacteriophage T7 RNA polymerase
   7420..7575    +  CDS            lacZα (fragment): LacZα fragment of β-galactosidase; lacZ fragment
   7580..8008    +  rep_origin     f1 ori (sequence partly withheld): f1 bacteriophage origin of replication; arrow indicates direction of (+) strand synthesis
   8061..8165    +  promoter       AmpR promoter: bla
   8166..9026    +  CDS            AmpR: β-lactamase; bla; confers resistance to ampicillin, carbenicillin, and related antibiotics
   9197..9785    +  rep_origin     ori: high-copy-number ColE1/pMB1/pBR322/pUC origin of replication
   9968..10060   +  CDS            lacI (fragment): lac repressor; lacI; The lac repressor binds to the lac operator to inhibit transcription in E. coli. This inhibition can be relieved by adding lactose or isopropyl-β-D-thiogalactopyranoside (IPTG).
  10073..10094   +  protein_bind   CAP binding site: CAP binding activates transcription in the presence of cAMP. E. coli catabolite activator protein
  10109..10139   +  promoter       lac promoter: promoter for the E. coli lac operon
  10147..10163   +  protein_bind   lac operator: The lac repressor binds to the lac operator to inhibit transcription in E. coli. This inhibition can be relieved by adding lactose or isopropyl-β-D-thiogalactopyranoside (IPTG). lac repressor encoded by lacI
  10208..10226   +  promoter       T3 promoter: promoter for bacteriophage T3 RNA polymerase
>Addgene plasmid #143216 | TFORF0446 | addgene full sequence | sequence record 396093 | Addgene NGS Result
TTAATGTAGTCTTATGCAATACTCTTGTAGTCTTGCAACATGGTAACGATGAGTTAGCAACATGCCTTAC
AAGGAGAGAAAAAGCACCGTGCATGCCGATTGGTGGAAGTAAGGTGGTACGATCGTGCCTTATTAGGAAG
GCAACAGACGGGTCTGACATGGATTGGACGAACCACTGAATTGCCGCATTGCAGAGATATTGTATTTAAG
TGCCTAGCTCGATACATAAACGGGTCTCTCTGGTTAGACCAGATCTGAGCCTGGGAGCTCTCTGGCTAAC
TAGGGAACCCACTGCTTAAGCCTCAATAAAGCTTGCCTTGAGTGCTTCAAGTAGTGTGTGCCCGTCTGTT
GTGTGACTCTGGTAACTAGAGATCCCTCAGACCCTTTTAGTCAGTGTGGAAAATCTCTAGCAGTGGCGCC
CGAACAGGGACTTGAAAGCGAAAGGGAAACCAGAGGAGCTCTCTCGACGCAGGACTCGGCTTGCTGAAGC
GCGCACGGCAAGAGGCGAGGGGCGGCGACTGGTGAGTACGCCAAAAATTTTGACTAGCGGAGGCTAGAAG
GAGAGAGATGGGTGCGAGAGCGTCAGTATTAAGCGGGGGAGAATTAGATCGCGATGGGAAAAAATTCGGT
TAAGGCCAGGGGGAAAGAAAAAATATAAATTAAAACATATAGTATGGGCAAGCAGGGAGCTAGAACGATT
CGCAGTTAATCCTGGCCTGTTAGAAACATCAGAAGGCTGTAGACAAATACTGGGACAGCTACAACCATCC
CTTCAGACAGGATCAGAAGAACTTAGATCATTATATAATACAGTAGCAACCCTCTATTGTGTGCATCAAA
GGATAGAGATAAAAGACACCAAGGAAGCTTTAGACAAGATAGAGGAAGAGCAAAACAAAAGTAAGACCAC
CGCACAGCAAGCGGCCGCTGATCTTCAGACCTGGAGGAGGAGATATGAGGGACAATTGGAGAAGTGAATT
ATATAAATATAAAGTAGTAAAAATTGAACCATTAGGAGTAGCACCCACCAAGGCAAAGAGAAGAGTGGTG
CAGAGAGAAAAAAGAGCAGTGGGAATAGGAGCTTTGTTCCTTGGGTTCTTGGGAGCAGCAGGAAGCACTA
TGGGCGCAGCGTCAATGACGCTGACGGTACAGGCCAGACAATTATTGTCTGGTATAGTGCAGCAGCAGAA
CAATTTGCTGAGGGCTATTGAGGCGCAACAGCATCTGTTGCAACTCACAGTCTGGGGCATCAAGCAGCTC
CAGGCAAGAATCCTGGCTGTGGAAAGATACCTAAAGGATCAACAGCTCCTGGGGATTTGGGGTTGCTCTG
GAAAACTCATTTGCACCACTGCTGTGCCTTGGAATGCTAGTTGGAGTAATAAATCTCTGGAACAGATTTG
GAATCACACGACCTGGATGGAGTGGGACAGAGAAATTAACAATTACACAAGCTTAATACACTCCTTAATT
GAAGAATCGCAAAACCAGCAAGAAAAGAATGAACAAGAATTATTGGAATTAGATAAATGGGCAAGTTTGT
GGAATTGGTTTAACATAACAAATTGGCTGTGGTATATAAAATTATTCATAATGATAGTAGGAGGCTTGGT
AGGTTTAAGAATAGTTTTTGCTGTACTTTCTATAGTGAATAGAGTTAGGCAGGGATATTCACCATTATCG
TTTCAGACCCACCTCCCAACCCCGAGGGGACCCATGCATTGCATCTCAATTAGTCAGCAACCAGGTGTGG
AAAGTCCCCAGGCTCCCCAGCAGGCAGAAGTATGCAAAGCATGCGTCTCAATTAGTCAGCAACCATAGTC
CCGCCCCTAACTCCGCCCATCCCGCCCCTAACTCCGCCCAGTTCCGCCCATTCTCCGCCCCATGGCTGAC
TAATTTTTTTTATTTATGCAGAGGCCGAGGCCGCCTCGGCCTCTGAGCTATTCCAGAAGTAGTGAGGAGG
CTTTTTTGGAGGCCTAGGCTTTTGCAAAAAGCTTTCTAGAGGTACCACCGGAGCTTACCATGACCGAGTA
CAAGCCCACGGTGCGCCTCGCCACCCGCGACGACGTCCCCAGGGCCGTACGCACCCTCGCCGCCGCGTTC
GCCGACTACCCCGCCACGCGCCACACCGTCGATCCGGACCGCCACATCGAGCGGGTCACCGAGCTGCAAG
AACTCTTCCTCACGCGCGTCGGGCTCGACATCGGCAAGGTGTGGGTCGCGGACGACGGCGCCGCCGTGGC
GGTCTGGACCACGCCGGAGAGCGTCGAAGCGGGGGCGGTGTTCGCCGAGATCGGCCCGCGCATGGCCGAG
TTGAGCGGTTCCCGGCTGGCCGCGCAGCAACAGATGGAAGGCCTCCTGGCGCCGCACCGGCCCAAGGAGC
CCGCGTGGTTCCTGGCCACCGTCGGCGTCTCGCCCGACCACCAGGGCAAGGGTCTGGGCAGCGCCGTCGT
GCTCCCCGGAGTGGAGGCGGCCGAGCGCGCCGGGGTGCCCGCCTTCCTGGAGACCTCCGCGCCCCGCAAC
CTCCCCTTCTACGAGCGGCTCGGCTTCACCGTCACCGCCGACGTCGAGGTGCCCGAAGGACCGCGCACCT
GGTGCATGACCCGCAAGCCCGGTGCCAGTTAACGAATTCTAGATCTTGAGACAAATGGCAGTATTCATCC
ACAATTTTAAAAGAAAAGGGGGGATTGGGGGGTACAGTGCAGGGGAAAGAATAGTAGACATAATAGCAAC
AGACATACAAACTAAAGAATTACAAAAACAAATTACAAAAATTCAAAATTTTCGGGTTTATTACAGGGAC
AGCAGAGATCCACTTTGGCGCCGGCTCGAGGCCTGCAGGTGCAAAGATGGATAAAGTTTTAAACAGAGAG
GAATCTTTGCAGCTAATGGACCTTCTAGGTCTTGAAAGGAGTGGGAATTGGCTCCGGTGCCCGTCAGTGG
GCAGAGCGCACATCGCCCACAGTCCCCGAGAAGTTGGGGGGAGGGGTCGGCAATTGAACCGGTGCCTAGA
GAAGGTGGCGCGGGGTAAACTGGGAAAGTGATGTCGTGTACTGGCTCCGCCTTTTTCCCGAGGGTGGGGG
AGAACCGTATATAAGTGCAGTAGTCGCCGTGAACGTTCTTTTTCGCAACGGGTTTGCCGCCAGAACACAG
GTAAGTGCCGTGTGTGGTTCCCGCGGGCCTGGCCTCTTTACGGGTTATGGCCCTTGCGTGCCTTGAATTA
CTTCCACCTGGCTGCAGTACGTGATTCTTGATCCCGAGCTTCGGGTTGGAAGTGGGTGGGAGAGTTCGAG
GCCTTGCGCTTAAGGAGCCCCTTCGCCTCGTGCTTGAGTTGAGGCCTGGCCTGGGCGCTGGGGCCGCCGC
GTGCGAATCTGGTGGCACCTTCGCGCCTGTCTCGCTGCTTTCGATAAGTCTCTAGCCATTTAAAATTTTT
GATGACCTGCTGCGACGCTTTTTTTCTGGCAAGATAGTCTTGTAAATGCGGGCCAAGATCTGCACACTGG
TATTTCGGTTTTTGGGGCCGCGGGCGGCGACGGGGCCCGTGCGTCCCAGCGCACATGTTCGGCGAGGCGG
GGCCTGCGAGCGCGGCCACCGAGAATCGGACGGGGGTAGTCTCAAGCTGGCCGGCCTGCTCTGGTGCCTG
GCCTCGCGCCGCCGTGTATCGCCCCGCCCTGGGCGGCAAGGCTGGCCCGGTCGGCACCAGTTGCGTGAGC
GGAAAGATGGCCGCTTCCCGGCCCTGCTGCAGGGAGCTCAAAATGGAGGACGCGGCGCTCGGGAGAGCGG
GCGGGTGAGTCACCCACACAAAGGAAAAGGGCCTTTCCGTCCTCAGCCGTCGCTTCATGTGACTCCACGG
AGTACCGGGCGCCGTCCAGGCACCTCGATTAGTTCTCGAGCTTTTGGAGTACGTCGTCTTTAGGTTGGGG
GGAGGGGTTTTATGCGATGGAGTTTCCCCACACTGAGTGGGTGGAGACTGAAGTTAGGCCAGCTTGGCAC
TTGATGTAATTCTCCTTGGAATTTGCCCTTTTTGAGTTTGGATCTTGGTTCATTCTCAAGCCTCAGACAG
TGGTTCAAAGTTTTTTTCTTCCATTTCAGGTGTCGTGAGGCTAGCACCGCCACCATGGCGATGGCTTTGA
CGGACCCGGCGCAGGTGTCTGTGACCTTTGATGATGTGGCTGTGACTTTCACCCAGGAGGAGTGGGGCCA
GCTGGACCTAGCTCAGCGGACCCTGTACCAGGAGGTGATGCTGGAAAACTGTGGGCTCCTGGTATCTCTG
GGGTGTCCTGTTCCCAGACCTGAGCTGATCTACCACCTAGAGCATGGGCAGGAGCCATGGACCAGGAAGG
AAGACCTCTCCCAAGGCACCTGTCCAGGTGACAAAGGAAAACCCAAGAGCACAGAACCTACCACCTGTGA
GCTAGCCTTGTCTGAAGGAATCTCTTTTTGGGGACAACTAACACAAGGAGCTTCAGGGGACTCCCAGTTG
GGGCAACCCAAGGATCAGGATGGGTTTTCAGAAATGCAGGGAGAACGCTTGAGACCAGGGTTAGATTCCC
AAAAGGAGAAGCTTCCTGGAAAAATGAGCCCCAAACATGATGGTTTAGGGACAGCTGATAGTGTGTGTTC
AAGGATTATACAGGATCGAGTCTCCTTAGGAGATGATGTCCATGACTGTGACTCACATGGATCAGGTAAA
AATCCAGTTATTCAGGAAGAGGAAAATATCTTTAAATGCAATGAATGTGAAAAAGTGTTTAACAAGAAAC
GCCTGCTTGCTCGGCATGAGAGGATTCACTCTGGAGTGAAGCCCTATGAATGCACAGAGTGTGGAAAAAC
CTTTAGCAAGAGTACATACCTCCTGCAGCACCACATGGTCCACACTGGGGAGAAGCCCTATAAGTGCATG
GAGTGTGGGAAGGCTTTTAATCGGAAGTCACACCTTACCCAGCACCAGCGGATTCACAGTGGAGAGAAGC
CTTATAAGTGCAGTGAATGTGGAAAGGCCTTCACCCACCGCTCCACTTTTGTCTTGCATAACAGGAGCCA
CACTGGAGAAAAACCCTTTGTGTGCAAAGAGTGTGGCAAAGCCTTTCGAGATAGGCCAGGTTTCATTCGA
CACTACATCATCCACAGTGGTGAGAATCCCTACGAGTGCTTCGAATGTGGCAAGGTCTTCAAACACAGAT
CATACCTCATGTGGCACCAGCAGACTCATACCGGGGAGAAGCCCTATGAGTGCAGTGAATGTGGGAAGGC
CTTCTGTGAGAGCGCAGCGCTGATTCACCACTATGTCATCCACACTGGAGAGAAGCCCTTTGAGTGCCTC
GAGTGTGGGAAGGCTTTCAACCACCGATCCTACCTCAAAAGGCACCAGCGGATTCACACTGGGGAGAAGC
CATATGTGTGTAGTGAATGCGGAAAGGCCTTCACCCACTGCTCTACTTTCATCTTGCATAAAAGGGCCCA
CACTGGAGAAAAACCTTTCGAGTGCAAAGAGTGTGGGAAAGCCTTTAGCAATAGGGCAGACCTCATTCGC
CACTTCAGCATCCACACTGGAGAGAAGCCCTATGAGTGCATGGAGTGTGGAAAGGCCTTCAACCGCAGGT
CAGGCCTCACAAGGCACCAGCGGATTCATAGTGGAGAGAAGCCCTATGAATGCATCGAGTGTGGGAAAAC
ATTTTGCTGGAGCACAAACCTCATTCGACACTCTATCATCCACACTGGAGAGAAGCCGTATGAGTGCAGT
GAATGTGGAAAGGCCTTCAGTCGCAGCTCGTCCCTCACTCAGCATCAAAGGATGCATACTGGGAGAAATC
CTATCAGTGTAACAGATGTGGGAAGACCTTTTACAAGTGGGCAGACCTCAGTCAACATCCAAGAACTTTT
ATTGGGGAAAAACTTTTTGAATGTCACCACTGAGGAAAATCTTTTGCAAGAGGAAGCATCTTACATGGCA
TCTGATCGTACATACCAAAGAGAAACCCCACAAGTGTCTTCACTGTAGTAATGAACTAGTCCGTAACTTG
AAAGTATTTCGATTTCTTGGCTTTATATATCTTGTGGAAAGGACGAGTAAATGGGACAGCTGGCTTACCC
ACGCGTTAAGTCGACAATCAACCTCTGGATTACAAAATTTGTGAAAGATTGACTGGTATTCTTAACTATG
TTGCTCCTTTTACGCTATGTGGATACGCTGCTTTAATGCCTTTGTATCATGCTATTGCTTCCCGTATGGC
TTTCATTTTCTCCTCCTTGTATAAATCCTGGTTGCTGTCTCTTTATGAGGAGTTGTGGCCCGTTGTCAGG
CAACGTGGCGTGGTGTGCACTGTGTTTGCTGACGCAACCCCCACTGGTTGGGGCATTGCCACCACCTGTC
AGCTCCTTTCCGGGACTTTCGCTTTCCCCCTCCCTATTGCCACGGCGGAACTCATCGCCGCCTGCCTTGC
CCGCTGCTGGACAGGGGCTCGGCTGTTGGGCACTGACAATTCCGTGGTGTTGTCGGGGAAATCATCGTCC
TTTCCTTGGCTGCTCGCCTGTGTTGCCACCTGGATTCTGCGCGGGACGTCCTTCTGCTACGTCCCTTCGG
CCCTCAATCCAGCGGACCTTCCTTCCCGCGGCCTGCTGCCGGCTCTGCGGCCTCTTCCGCGTCTTCGCCT
TCGCCCTCAGACGAGTCGGATCTCCCTTTGGGCCGCCTCCCCGCGTCGACTTTAAGACCAATGACTTACA
AGGCAGCTGTAGATCTTAGCCACTTTTTAAAAGAAAAGGGGGGACTGGAAGGGCTAATTCACTCCCAACG
AAGACAAGATCTGCTTTTTGCTTGTACTGGGTCTCTCTGGTTAGACCAGATCTGAGCCTGGGAGCTCTCT
GGCTAACTAGGGAACCCACTGCTTAAGCCTCAATAAAGCTTGCCTTGAGTGCTTCAAGTAGTGTGTGCCC
GTCTGTTGTGTGACTCTGGTAACTAGAGATCCCTCAGACCCTTTTAGTCAGTGTGGAAAATCTCTAGCAG
TACGTATAGTAGTTCATGTCATCTTATTATTCAGTATTTATAACTTGCAAAGAAATGAATATCAGAGAGT
GAGAGGAACTTGTTTATTGCAGCTTATAATGGTTACAAATAAAGCAATAGCATCACAAATTTCACAAATA
AAGCATTTTTTTCACTGCATTCTAGTTGTGGTTTGTCCAAACTCATCAATGTATCTTATCATGTCTGGCT
CTAGCTATCCCGCCCCTAACTCCGCCCATCCCGCCCCTAACTCCGCCCAGTTCCGCCCATTCTCCGCCCC
ATGGCTGACTAATTTTTTTTATTTATGCAGAGGCCGAGGCCGCCTCGGCCTCTGAGCTATTCCAGAAGTA
GTGAGGAGGCTTTTTTGGAGGCCTAGGGACGTACCCAATTCGCCCTATAGTGAGTCGTATTACGCGCGCT
CACTGGCCGTCGTTTTACAACGTCGTGACTGGGAAAACCCTGGCGTTACCCAACTTAATCGCCTTGCAGC
ACATCCCCCTTTCGCCAGCTGGCGTAATAGCGAAGAGGCCCGCACCGATCGCCCTTCCCAACAGTTGCGC
AGCCTGAATGGCGAATGGG
[124 nt withheld, positions 7580-7703]
C
[91 nt withheld, positions 7705-7795]
A
[49 nt withheld, positions 7797-7845]
CCTTTGACGTTGGAGTCCACGTTCTTT
[37 nt withheld, positions 7873-7909]
ACCCTATCTCGGTCTATTCTTTTGATTTATAAGGGATTTTGCCGATTTCGGCCTATTGGTTAAAAAATGA
GCTGATTTAACAAAAATTTAACGCGAATTTTAACAAAATATTAACGCTTACAATTTAGGTGGCACTTTTC
GGGGAAATGTGCGCGGAACCCCTATTTGTTTATTTTTCTAAATACATTCAAATATGTATCCGCTCATGAG
ACAATAACCCTGATAAATGCTTCAATAATATTGAAAAAGGAAGAGTATGAGTATTCAACATTTCCGTGTC
GCCCTTATTCCCTTTTTTGCGGCATTTTGCCTTCCTGTTTTTGCTCACCCAGAAACGCTGGTGAAAGTAA
AAGATGCTGAAGATCAGTTGGGTGCACGAGTGGGTTACATCGAACTGGATCTCAACAGCGGTAAGATCCT
TGAGAGTTTTCGCCCCGAAGAACGTTTTCCAATGATGAGCACTTTTAAAGTTCTGCTATGTGGCGCGGTA
TTATCCCGTATTGACGCCGGGCAAGAGCAACTCGGTCGCCGCATACACTATTCTCAGAATGACTTGGTTG
AGTACTCACCAGTCACAGAAAAGCATCTTACGGATGGCATGACAGTAAGAGAATTATGCAGTGCTGCCAT
AACCATGAGTGATAACACTGCGGCCAACTTACTTCTGACAACGATCGGAGGACCGAAGGAGCTAACCGCT
TTTTTGCACAACATGGGGGATCATGTAACTCGCCTTGATCGTTGGGAACCGGAGCTGAATGAAGCCATAC
CAAACGACGAGCGTGACACCACGATGCCTGTAGCAATGGCAACAACGTTGCGCAAACTATTAACTGGCGA
ACTACTTACTCTAGCTTCCCGGCAACAATTAATAGACTGGATGGAGGCGGATAAAGTTGCAGGACCACTT
CTGCGCTCGGCCCTTCCGGCTGGCTGGTTTATTGCTGATAAATCTGGAGCCGGTGAGCGTGGGTCTCGCG
GTATCATTGCAGCACTGGGGCCAGATGGTAAGCCCTCCCGTATCGTAGTTATCTACACGACGGGGAGTCA
GGCAACTATGGATGAACGAAATAGACAGATCGCTGAGATAGGTGCCTCACTGATTAAGCATTGGTAACTG
TCAGACCAAGTTTACTCATATATACTTTAGATTGATTTAAAACTTCATTTTTAATTTAAAAGGATCTAGG
TGAAGATCCTTTTTGATAATCTCATGACCAAAATCCCTTAACGTGAGTTTTCGTTCCACTGAGCGTCAGA
CCCCGTAGAAAAGATCAAAGGATCTTCTTGAGATCCTTTTTTTCTGCGCGTAATCTGCTGCTTGCAAACA
AAAAAACCACCGCTACCAGCGGTGGTTTGTTTGCCGGATCAAGAGCTACCAACTCTTTTTCCGAAGGTAA
CTGGCTTCAGCAGAGCGCAGATACCAAATACTGTTCTTCTAGTGTAGCCGTAGTTAGGCCACCACTTCAA
GAACTCTGTAGCACCGCCTACATACCTCGCTCTGCTAATCCTGTTACCAGTGGCTGCTGCCAGTGGCGAT
AAGTCGTGTCTTACCGGGTTGGACTCAAGACGATAGTTACCGGATAAGGCGCAGCGGTCGGGCTGAACGG
GGGGTTCGTGCACACAGCCCAGCTTGGAGCGAACGACCTACACCGAACTGAGATACCTACAGCGTGAGCT
ATGAGAAAGCGCCACGCTTCCCGAAGGGAGAAAGGCGGACAGGTATCCGGTAAGCGGCAGGGTCGGAACA
GGAGAGCGCACGAGGGAGCTTCCAGGGGGAAACGCCTGGTATCTTTATAGTCCTGTCGGGTTTCGCCACC
TCTGACTTGAGCGTCGATTTTTGTGATGCTCGTCAGGGGGGCGGAGCCTATGGAAAAACGCCAGCAACGC
GGCCTTTTTACGGTTCCTGGCCTTTTGCTGGCCTTTTGCTCACATGTTCTTTCCTGCGTTATCCCCTGAT
TCTGTGGATAACCGTATTACCGCCTTTGAGTGAGCTGATACCGCTCGCCGCAGCCGAACGACCGAGCGCA
GCGAGTCAGTGAGCGAGGAAGCGGAAGAGCGCCCAATACGCAAACCGCCTCTCCCCGCGCGTTGGCCGAT
TCATTAATGCAGCTGGCACGACAGGTTTCCCGACTGGAAAGCGGGCAGTGAGCGCAACGCAATTAATGTG
AGTTAGCTCACTCATTAGGCACCCCAGGCTTTACACTTTATGCTTCCGGCTCGTATGTTGTGTGGAATTG
TGAGCGGATAACAATTTCACACAGGAAACAGCTATGACCATGATTACGCCAAGCGCGCAATTAACCCTCA
CTAAAGGGAACAAAAGCTGGAGCTGCAAGC
