>Addgene plasmid #143216 | TFORF0446 | depositor partial sequence | sequence record 281786 | Insert
ACCGCCACCATGGCGATGGCTTTGACGGACCCGGCGCAGGTGTCTGTGACCTTTGATGATGTGGCTGTGA
CTTTCACCCAGGAGGAGTGGGGCCAGCTGGACCTAGCTCAGCGGACCCTGTACCAGGAGGTGATGCTGGA
AAACTGTGGGCTCCTGGTATCTCTGGGGTGTCCTGTTCCCAGACCTGAGCTGATCTACCACCTAGAGCAT
GGGCAGGAGCCATGGACCAGGAAGGAAGACCTCTCCCAAGGCACCTGTCCAGGTGACAAAGGAAAACCCA
AGAGCACAGAACCTACCACCTGTGAGCTAGCCTTGTCTGAAGGAATCTCTTTTTGGGGACAACTAACACA
AGGAGCTTCAGGGGACTCCCAGTTGGGGCAACCCAAGGATCAGGATGGGTTTTCAGAAATGCAGGGAGAA
CGCTTGAGACCAGGGTTAGATTCCCAAAAGGAGAAGCTTCCTGGAAAAATGAGCCCCAAACATGATGGTT
TAGGGACAGCTGATAGTGTGTGTTCAAGGATTATACAGGATCGAGTCTCCTTAGGAGATGATGTCCATGA
CTGTGACTCACATGGATCAGGTAAAAATCCAGTTATTCAGGAAGAGGAAAATATCTTTAAATGCAATGAA
TGTGAAAAAGTGTTTAACAAGAAACGCCTGCTTGCTCGGCATGAGAGGATTCACTCTGGAGTGAAGCCCT
ATGAATGCACAGAGTGTGGAAAAACCTTTAGCAAGAGTACATACCTCCTGCAGCACCACATGGTCCACAC
TGGGGAGAAGCCCTATAAGTGCATGGAGTGTGGGAAGGCTTTTAATCGGAAGTCACACCTTACCCAGCAC
CAGCGGATTCACAGTGGAGAGAAGCCTTATAAGTGCAGTGAATGTGGAAAGGCCTTCACCCACCGCTCCA
CTTTTGTCTTGCATAACAGGAGCCACACTGGAGAAAAACCCTTTGTGTGCAAAGAGTGTGGCAAAGCCTT
TCGAGATAGGCCAGGTTTCATTCGACACTACATCATCCACAGTGGTGAGAATCCCTACGAGTGCTTCGAA
TGTGGCAAGGTCTTCAAACACAGATCATACCTCATGTGGCACCAGCAGACTCATACCGGGGAGAAGCCCT
ATGAGTGCAGTGAATGTGGGAAGGCCTTCTGTGAGAGCGCAGCGCTGATTCACCACTATGTCATCCACAC
TGGAGAGAAGCCCTTTGAGTGCCTCGAGTGTGGGAAGGCTTTCAACCACCGATCCTACCTCAAAAGGCAC
CAGCGGATTCACACTGGGGAGAAGCCATATGTGTGTAGTGAATGCGGAAAGGCCTTCACCCACTGCTCTA
CTTTCATCTTGCATAAAAGGGCCCACACTGGAGAAAAACCTTTCGAGTGCAAAGAGTGTGGGAAAGCCTT
TAGCAATAGGGCAGACCTCATTCGCCACTTCAGCATCCACACTGGAGAGAAGCCCTATGAGTGCATGGAG
TGTGGAAAGGCCTTCAACCGCAGGTCAGGCCTCACAAGGCACCAGCGGATTCATAGTGGAGAGAAGCCCT
ATGAATGCATCGAGTGTGGGAAAACATTTTGCTGGAGCACAAACCTCATTCGACACTCTATCATCCACAC
TGGAGAGAAGCCGTATGAGTGCAGTGAATGTGGAAAGGCCTTCAGTCGCAGCTCGTCCCTCACTCAGCAT
CAAAGGATGCATACTGGGAGAAATCCTATCAGTGTAACAGATGTGGGAAGACCTTTTACAAGTGGGCAGA
CCTCAGTCAACATCCAAGAACTTTTATTGGGGAAAAACTTTTTGAATGTCACCACTGAGGAAAATCTTTT
GCAAGAGGAAGCATCTTACATGGCATCTGATCGTACATACCAAAGAGAAACCCCACAAGTGTCTTCACTG
TAGTAATGAACTAGTCCGTAACTTGAAAGTATTTCGATTTCTTGGCTTTATATATCTTGTGGAAAGGACG
AGTAAATGGGACAGCTGGCTTACCC
