>Addgene plasmid #143216 | TFORF0446 | depositor partial sequence | sequence record 281787 | Barcode
GTAAATGGGACAGCTGGCTTACCC
